Addgene plasmid #159726: pAM1674
Purpose: Express MPTLV-G6-Dhfr in yeast two hybrid plasmid, pGBKCg
Depositing lab: Alexander Varshavsky. Depositing organization: California Institute of Technology. Publication: Gid10 as an alternative N-recognin of the Pro/N-degron pathway. Melnykov A, Chen SJ, Varshavsky A. Proc Natl Acad Sci U S A. 2019 Aug 6;116(32):15914-15923. doi: 10.1073/pnas.1908304116. Epub 2019 Jul 23. PubMed 31337681.
Backbone
  Vector backbone: pGBKCg
  Vector type: Yeast Expression
  Selectable markers: TRP1
Growth in bacteria
  Bacterial resistance: Kanamycin, 50 μg/mL
  Growth temperature: 37°C
  Growth strain: DH5alpha
  Copy number: High Copy
Gene/Insert
  Gene/Insert name: mDHFR
  Species: M. musculus (mouse)
  Mutation: remove start and stop codon of Dhfr
  Entrez Gene: Dhfr (a.k.a. 8430436I03Rik)
  Promoter: ADH1
  Tag / fusion protein: MPTLV-GGGGGG (N terminal on insert); Gal4DBD (C terminal on backbone)
  Cloning method: Restriction Enzyme; 5′ cloning site SpeI (not destroyed); 3′ cloning site XhoI (not destroyed)
  Sequencing primers: 5′ n/a; 3′ n/a
Resource information
  A portion of this plasmid was derived from a plasmid made by: Lab collection
Terms and licenses: Academic/Nonprofit Terms; Industry Terms: Not Available to Industry
Depositor comments: For 3' clonging site, a XhoI site that is present naturally in the sequence of a segment encoding the Gal4 DBD.
How to cite: pAM1674 was a gift from Alexander Varshavsky (Addgene plasmid # 159726 ; http://n2t.net/addgene:159726 ; RRID:Addgene_159726)
