[The description below was written by a language model from this plasmid's Addgene catalogue record and pLannotate feature annotations shown in this document.]
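Description:
pAM1674 is a yeast two-hybrid "bait" plasmid built on the pGBKCg backbone, a layout in which the Gal4 DNA-binding domain is placed at the C terminus of the fusion rather than the usual N terminus. It is an E. coli–yeast shuttle vector. A high-copy ColE1/pUC-type origin and a Tn5 NeoR/KanR gene driven by the AmpR promoter support propagation under kanamycin selection in bacteria. The 2μ origin and the TRP1 auxotrophic marker, with its own promoter, maintain the plasmid in tryptophan-auxotrophic Saccharomyces cerevisiae. An f1 origin is also annotated, along with several short fragments (lacI, lacZα, rop, bom, ble, poly(A) signals) that are probably backbone remnants.

The expression cassette starts with the S. cerevisiae ADH1 promoter, which in this circular record sits at the end of the sequence and reads across the numbering origin into the open reading frame. The encoded protein begins with the short N-terminal sequence MPTLV, followed by a six-glycine linker, then mouse dihydrofolate reductase (Dhfr) lacking its own start and stop codons. An attB2 Gateway site lies between Dhfr and the Gal4 DNA-binding domain. The insert was cloned between SpeI and an XhoI site that occurs naturally within the Gal4 DBD coding segment. A T7 promoter, a T7 terminator and the ADH1 terminator follow the fusion.

Keeping the DNA-binding domain at the C terminus leaves the N-terminal residues of the fusion free. This suits the associated study of Gid10 as an N-recognin of the Pro/N-degron pathway, where the construct would serve to test two-hybrid interactions between a defined N-terminal sequence on a DHFR reporter and candidate recognition proteins. The record does not name the prey partner.
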