Features (pLannotate 1.2.2; 25 found; start..end, strand, type, name):
     40..597     +  CDS            DHFR: mouse dihydrofolate reductase; Mus musculus Dhfr
    599..623     -  protein_bind   attB2: mutant version of attB; recombination site for the Gateway® BP reaction BP Clonase™
    637..1077    +  CDS            GAL4 DNA binding domain: DNA binding domain of the GAL4 transcriptional activator; Saccharomyces cerevisiae GAL4 (truncated)
   1088..1106    +  promoter       T7 promoter: promoter for bacteriophage T7 RNA polymerase
   1195..1242    +  terminator     T7 terminator: transcription terminator for bacteriophage T7 RNA polymerase
   1269..1456    +  terminator     ADH1 terminator: S. cerevisiae ADH1; transcription terminator for the S. cerevisiae alcohol dehydrogenase 1 (ADH1) gene
   1504..1520    -  protein_bind   lac operator: The lac repressor binds to the lac operator to inhibit transcription in E. coli. This inhibition can be relieved by adding lactose or isopropyl-β-D-thiogalactopyranoside (IPTG). lac repressor encoded by lacI
   1528..1558    -  promoter       lac promoter: promoter for the E. coli lac operon
   1573..1594    -  protein_bind   CAP binding site: CAP binding activates transcription in the presence of cAMP. E. coli catabolite activator protein
   1607..1699    -  CDS            lacI (fragment): lac repressor; lacI; The lac repressor binds to the lac operator to inhibit transcription in E. coli. This inhibition can be relieved by adding lactose or isopropyl-β-D-thiogalactopyranoside (IPTG).
   1882..2470    -  rep_origin     ori: high-copy-number ColE1/pMB1/pBR322/pUC origin of replication
   2692..2708    +  polyA_signal   bGH poly(A) signal (fragment): bovine growth hormone polyadenylation signal
   2799..2846    -  polyA_signal   HSV TK poly(A) signal: herpes simplex virus thymidine kinase polyadenylation signal (Cole and Stacy, 1985)
   2905..3057    -  CDS            ble (fragment): BLE_KLEPN - Experimental evidence at protein level: Swiss-Prot protein existence level 1. Binding protein with a strong affinity to the bleomycin family of antibiotics. Binds to CL990; an antimitotic-antibiotic compound. From Klebsiella pneumoniae.
   3078..3872    -  CDS            NeoR/KanR: aminoglycoside phosphotransferase from Tn5; aph(3')-II (or nptII); confers resistance to neomycin, kanamycin, and G418 (Geneticin®)
   3873..3977    -  promoter       AmpR promoter: bla
   4004..5346    -  rep_origin     2μ ori: yeast 2μ plasmid origin of replication
   5414..5449    +  CDS            rop (fragment): Rop protein, which maintains plasmids at low copy number; rop
   5551..5600    +  misc_feature   bom (fragment): basis of mobility region from pBR322
   5739..5886    +  promoter       TRP1 promoter: S. cerevisiae TRP1
   5887..6561    +  CDS            TRP1: phosphoribosylanthranilate isomerase, required for tryptophan biosynthesis; S. cerevisiae TRP1; yeast auxotrophic marker
   6612..6663    +  misc_feature   bom (fragment): basis of mobility region from pBR322
   6691..7119    -  rep_origin     f1 ori (sequence partly withheld): f1 bacteriophage origin of replication; arrow indicates direction of (+) strand synthesis
   7123..7189    -  CDS            lacZα (fragment): LacZα fragment of β-galactosidase; lacZ fragment
   7190..7894    +  promoter       ADH1 promoter: S. cerevisiae ADH1; promoter for alcohol dehydrogenase 1
>Addgene plasmid #159726 | pAM1674 | addgene full sequence | sequence record 313484 | Addgene NGS Result
ACTAGTATGCCAACTCTAGTAGGTGGAGGAGGGGGTGGAGTTCGACCATTGAACTGCATCGTCGCCGTGT
CCCAAAATATGGGGATTGGCAAGAACGGAGACCTACCCTGGCCTCCGCTCAGGAACGAGTTCAAGTACTT
CCAAAGAATGACCACAACCTCTTCAGTGGAAGGTAAACAGAATCTGGTGATTATGGGTAGGAAAACCTGG
TTCTCCATTCCTGAGAAGAATCGACCTTTAAAGGACAGAATTAATATAGTTCTCAGTAGAGAACTCAAAG
AACCACCACGAGGAGCTCATTTTCTTGCCAAAAGTTTGGATGATGCCTTAAGACTTATTGAACAACCGGA
ATTGGCAAGTAAAGTAGACATGGTTTGGATAGTCGGAGGCAGTTCTGTTTACCAGGAAGCCATGAATCAA
CCAGGCCACCTCAGACTCTTTGTGACAAGGATCATGCAGGAATTTGAAAGTGACACGTTTTTCCCAGAAA
TTGATTTGGGGAAATATAAACTTCTCCCAGAATACCCAGGCGTCCTCTCTGAGGTCCAGGAGGAAAAAGG
CATCAAGTATAAGTTTGAAGTCTACGAGAAGAAAGACGACCCAGCTTTCTTGTACAAAGTGGTTGATGGT
ACCAAGATGAAGCTACTGTCTTCTATCGAACAAGCATGCGATATTTGCCGACTTAAAAAGCTCAAGTGCT
CCAAAGAAAAACCGAAGTGCGCCAAGTGTCTGAAGAACAACTGGGAGTGTCGCTACTCTCCCAAAACCAA
AAGGTCTCCGCTGACTAGGGCACATCTGACAGAAGTGGAATCAAGGCTAGAAAGACTGGAACAGCTATTT
CTACTGATTTTTCCTCGAGAAGACCTTGACATGATTTTGAAAATGGATTCTTTACAGGATATAAAAGCAT
TGTTAACAGGATTATTTGTACAAGATAATGTGAATAAAGATGCCGTCACAGATAGATTGGCTTCAGTGGA
GACTGATATGCCTCTAACATTGAGACAGCATAGAATAAGTGCGACATCATCATCGGAAGAGAGTAGTAAC
AAAGGTCAAAGACAGTTGACTGTATCGCCGGAATTTGTAATACGACTCACTATAGGGCGAGCCGCCATCA
TGGAGGAGCAGAAGCTGATCTCAGAGGAGGACCTGCATATGGCCATGGAGGCCGAATTTGCAGCGGCCGC
ATAACTAGCATAACCCCTTGGGGCCTCTAAACGGGTCTTGAGGGGTTTTTTGCGCGCTTGCAGCCAAGCT
AATTCCGGGCGAATTTCTTATGATTTATGATTTTTATTATTAAATAAGTTATAAAAAAAATAAGTGTATA
CAAATTTTAAAGTGACTCTTAGGTTTTAAAACGAAAATTCTTATTCTTGAGTAACTCTTTCCTGTAGGTC
AGGTTGCTTTCTCAGGTATAGCATGAGGTCGCTCTTATTGACCACACCTCTACCGGCATGCAAGCTTGGC
GTAATCATGGTCATAGCTGTTTCCTGTGTGAAATTGTTATCCGCTCACAATTCCACACAACATACGAGCC
GGAAGCATAAAGTGTAAAGCCTGGGGTGCCTAATGAGTGAGCTAACTCACATTAATTGCGTTGCGCTCAC
TGCCCGCTTTCCAGTCGGGAAACCTGTCGTGCCAGCTGCATTAATGAATCGGCCAACGCGCGGGGAGAGG
CGGTTTGCGTATTGGGCGCTCTTCCGCTTCCTCGCTCACTGACTCGCTGCGCTCGGTCGTTCGGCTGCGG
CGAGCGGTATCAGCTCACTCAAAGGCGGTAATACGGTTATCCACAGAATCAGGGGATAACGCAGGAAAGA
ACATGTGAGCAAAAGGCCAGCAAAAGGCCAGGAACCGTAAAAAGGCCGCGTTGCTGGCGTTTTTCCATAG
GCTCCGCCCCCCTGACGAGCATCACAAAAATCGACGCTCAAGTCAGAGGTGGCGAAACCCGACAGGACTA
TAAAGATACCAGGCGTTTCCCCCTGGAAGCTCCCTCGTGCGCTCTCCTGTTCCGACCCTGCCGCTTACCG
GATACCTGTCCGCCTTTCTCCCTTCGGGAAGCGTGGCGCTTTCTCATAGCTCACGCTGTAGGTATCTCAG
TTCGGTGTAGGTCGTTCGCTCCAAGCTGGGCTGTGTGCACGAACCCCCCGTTCAGCCCGACCGCTGCGCC
TTATCCGGTAACTATCGTCTTGAGTCCAACCCGGTAAGACACGACTTATCGCCACTGGCAGCAGCCACTG
GTAACAGGATTAGCAGAGCGAGGTATGTAGGCGGTGCTACAGAGTTCTTGAAGTGGTGGCCTAACTACGG
CTACACTAGAAGAACAGTATTTGGTATCTGCGCTCTGCTGAAGCCAGTTACCTTCGGAAAAAGAGTTGGT
AGCTCTTGATCCGGCAAACAAACCACCGCTGGTAGCGGTGGTTTTTTTGTTTGCAAGCAGCAGATTACGC
GCAGAAAAAAAGGATCTCAAGAAGATCCTTTGATCTTTTCTACGGGGTCTGACGCTCAGTGGAACGAAAA
CTCACGTTAAGGGATTTTGGTCATGAGATTATCAAAAAGGATCTTCACCTAGATCCTTTTAAATTAAAAA
TGAAGTTTTAAATCAATCTAAAGTATATATGAGTAACCTGAGGCTATGGCAGGGCCTGCCGCCCCGACGT
TGGCTGCGAGCCCTGGGCCTTCACCCGAACTTGGGGGGTGGGGTGGGGAAAAGGAAGAAACGCGGGCGTA
TTGGCCCCAATGGGGTCTCGGTGGGGTATCGACAGAGTGCCAGCCCTGGGACCGAACCCCGCGTTTATGA
ACAAACGACCCAACACCGTGCGTTTTATTCTGTCTTTTTATTGCCGTCATAGCGCGGGTTCCTTCCGGTA
TTGTCTCCTTCCGTGTTTCAGTTAGCCTCCCCCTAGGGTGGGCGAAGAACTCCAGCATGAGATCCCCGCG
CTGGAGGATCATCCAGCCGGCGTCCCGGAAAACGATTCCGAAGCCCAACCTTTCATAGAAGGCGGCGGTG
GAATCGAAATCTCGTGATGGCAGGTTGGGCGTCGCTTGGTCGGTCATTTCGAACCCCAGAGTCCCGCTCA
GAAGAACTCGTCAAGAAGGCGATAGAAGGCGATGCGCTGCGAATCGGGAGCGGCGATACCGTAAAGCACG
AGGAAGCGGTCAGCCCATTCGCCGCCAAGCTCTTCAGCAATATCACGGGTAGCCAACGCTATGTCCTGAT
AGCGGTCCGCCACACCCAGCCGGCCACAGTCGATGAATCCAGAAAAGCGGCCATTTTCCACCATGATATT
CGGCAAGCAGGCATCGCCATGAGTCACGACGAGATCCTCGCCGTCGGGCATGCTCGCCTTGAGCCTGGCG
AACAGTTCGGCTGGCGCGAGCCCCTGATGCTCTTCGTCCAGATCATCCTGATCGACAAGACCGGCTTCCA
TCCGAGTACGTGCTCGCTCGATGCGATGTTTCGCTTGGTGGTCGAATGGGCAGGTAGCCGGATCAAGCGT
ATGCAGCCGCCGCATTGCATCAGCCATGATGGATACTTTCTCGGCAGGAGCAAGGTGAGATGACAGGAGA
TCCTGCCCCGGCACTTCGCCCAATAGCAGCCAGTCCCTTCCCGCTTCAGTGACAACGTCGAGCACAGCTG
CGCAAGGAACGCCCGTCGTGGCCAGCCACGATAGCCGCGCTGCCTCGTCTTGCAGTTCATTCAGGGCACC
GGACAGGTCGGTCTTGACAAAAAGAACCGGGCGCCCCTGCGCTGACAGCCGGAACACGGCGGCATCAGAG
CAGCCGATTGTCTGTTGTGCCCAGTCATAGCCGAATAGCCTCTCCACCCAAGCGGCCGGAGAACCTGCGT
GCAATCCATCTTGTTCAATCATACTCTTCCTTTTTCAATATTATTGAAGCATTTATCAGGGTTATTGTCT
CATGAGCGGATACATATTTGAATGTATTTAGAAAAATAAACAAATAGGGGTTCCGCGCACATTTCCCCGA
AAAGTGCCACCTGAACGAAGCATCTGTGCTTCATTTTGTAGAACAAAAATGCAACGCGAGAGCGCTAATT
TTTCAAACAAAGAATCTGAGCTGCATTTTTACAGAACAGAAATGCAACGCGAAAGCGCTATTTTACCAAC
GAAGAATCTGTGCTTCATTTTTGTAAAACAAAAATGCAACGCGAGAGCGCTAATTTTTCAAACAAAGAAT
CTGAGCTGCATTTTTACAGAACAGAAATGCAACGCGAGAGCGCTATTTTACCAACAAAGAATCTATACTT
CTTTTTTGTTCTACAAAAATGCATCCCGAGAGCGCTATTTTTCTAACAAAGCATCTTAGATTACTTTTTT
TCTCCTTTGTGCGCTCTATAATGCAGTCTCTTGATAACTTTTTGCACTGTAGGTCCGTTAAGGTTAGAAG
AAGGCTACTTTGGTGTCTATTTTCTCTTCCATAAAAAAAGCCTGACTCCACTTCCCGCGTTTACTGATTA
CTAGCGAAGCTGCGGGTGCATTTTTTCAAGATAAAGGCATCCCCGATTATATTCTATACCGATGTGGATT
GCGCATACTTTGTGAACAGAAAGTGATAGCGTTGATGATTCTTCATTGGTCAGAAAATTATGAACGGTTT
CTTCTATTTTGTCTCTATATACTACGTATAGGAAATGTTTACATTTTCGTATTGTTTTCGATTCACTCTA
TGAATAGTTCTTACTACAATTTTTTTGTCTAAAGAGTAATACTAGAGATAAACATAAAAAATGTAGAGGT
CGAGTTTAGATGCAAGTTCAAGGAGCGAAAGGTGGATGGGTAGGTTATATAGGGATATAGCACAGAGATA
TATAGCAAAGAGATACTTTTGAGCAATGTTTGTGGAAGCGGTATTCGCAATATTTTAGTAGCTCGTTACA
GTCCGGTGCGTTTTTGGTTTTTTGAAAGTGCGTCTTCAGAGCGCTTTTGGTTTTCAAAAGCGCTCTGAAG
TTCCTATACTTTCTAGAGAATAGGAACTTCGGAATAGGAACTTCAAAGCGTTTCCGAAAACGAGCGCTTC
CGAAAATGCAACGCGAGCTGCGCACATACAGCTCACTGTTCACGTCGCACCTATATCTGCGTGTTGCCTG
TATATATATATACATGAGAAGAACGGCATAGTGCGTGTTTATGCTTAAATGCGTACTTATATGCGTCTAT
TTATGTAGGATGAAAGGTAGTCTAGTACCTCCTGTGATATTATCCCATTCCATGCGGGGTATCGTATGCT
TCCTTCAGCACTACCCTTTAGCTGTTCTATATGCTGCCACTCCTCAATTGGATTAGTCTCATCCTTCAAT
GCTATCATTTCCTTTGATATTGGATCATACTAAGAAACCATTATTATCATGACATTAACCTATAAAAATA
GGCGTATCACGAGGCCCTTTCGTCTCGCGCGTTTCGGTGATGACGGTGAAAACCTCTGACACATGCAGCT
CCCGGAGACGGTCACAGCTTGTCTGTAAGCGGATGCCGGGAGCAGACAAGCCCGTCAGGGCGCGTCAGCG
GGTGTTGGCGGGTGTCGGGGCTGGCTTAACTATGCGGCATCAGAGCAGATTGTACTGAGAGTGCACCATA
GATCAACGACATTACTATATATATAATATAGGAAGCATTTAATAGAACAGCATCGTAATATATGTGTACT
TTGCAGTTATGACGCCAGATGGCAGTAGTGGAAGATATTCTTTATTGAAAAATAGCTTGTCACCTTACGT
ACAATCTTGATCCGGAGCTTTTCTTTTTTTGCCGATTAAGAATTAATTCGGTCGAAAAAAGAAAAGGAGA
GGGCCAAGAGGGAGGGCATTGGTGACTATTGAGCACGTGAGTATACGTGATTAAGCACACAAAGGCAGCT
TGGAGTATGTCTGTTATTAATTTCACAGGTAGTTCTGGTCCATTGGTGAAAGTTTGCGGCTTGCAGAGCA
CAGAGGCCGCAGAATGTGCTCTAGATTCCGATGCTGACTTGCTGGGTATTATATGTGTGCCCAATAGAAA
GAGAACAATTGACCCGGTTATTGCAAGGAAAATTTCAAGTCTTGTAAAAGCATATAAAAATAGTTCAGGC
ACTCCGAAATACTTGGTTGGCGTGTTTCGTAATCAACCTAAGGAGGATGTTTTGGCTCTGGTCAATGATT
ACGGCATTGATATCGTCCAACTGCATGGAGATGAGTCGTGGCAAGAATACCAAGAGTTCCTCGGTTTGCC
AGTTATTAAAAGACTCGTATTTCCAAAAGACTGCAACATACTACTCAGTGCAGCTTCACAGAAACCTCAT
TCGTTTATTCCCTTGTTTGATTCAGAAGCAGGTGGGACAGGTGAACTTTTGGATTGGAACTCGATTTCTG
ACTGGGTTGGAAGGCAAGAGAGCCCCGAAAGCTTACATTTTATGTTAGCTGGTGGACTGACGCCAGAAAA
TGTTGGTGATGCGCTTAGATTAAATGGCGTTATTGGTGTTGATGTAAGCGGAGGTGTGGAGACAAATGGT
GTAAAAGACTCTAACAAAATAGCAAATTTCGTCAAAAATGCTAAGAAATAGGTTATTACTGAGTAGTATT
TATTTAAGTATTGTTTGTGCACTTGCCGATCTATGCGGTGTGAAATACCGCACAGATGCGTAAGGAGAAA
ATACCGCATCAGGAAATTGTAAGCGTTAATATTTTGTTAAAATTCGCGTTAAATTTTTGTTAAATCAGCT
CATTTTTTAACCAATAGGCCGAAATCGGCAAAATCCCTTATAAATCAAAAGAATAGACCGAGATAGGGT
[37 nt withheld, positions 6790-6826]
AAAGAACGTGGACTCCAACGTCAAAGG
[49 nt withheld, positions 6854-6902]
T
[91 nt withheld, positions 6904-6994]
G
[124 nt withheld, positions 6996-7119]
CCATTCGCCATTCAGGCTGCGCAACTGTTGGGAAGGGCGATCGGTGCGGGCCTCTTCGCTATTACGCCAG
ATCCTTTTGTTGTTTCCGGGTGTACAATATGGACTTCCTCTTTTCTGGCAACCAAACCCATACATCGGGA
TTCCTATAATACCTTCGTTGGTCTCCCTAACATGTAGGTGGCGGAGGGGAGATATACAATAGAACAGATA
CCAGACAAGACATAATGGGCTAAACAAGACTACACCAATTACACTGCCTCATTGATGGTGGTACATAACG
AACTAATACTGTAGCCCTAGACTTGATAGCCATCATCATATCGAAGTTTCACTACCCTTTTTCCATTTGC
CATCTATTGAAGTAATAATAGGCGCATGCAACTTCTTTTCTTTTTTTTTCTTTTCTCTCTCCCCCGTTGT
TGTCTCACCATATCCGCAATGACAAAAAAATGATGGAAGACACTAAAGGAAAAAATTAACGACAAAGACA
GCACCAACAGATGTCGTTGTTCCAGAGCTGATGAGGGGTATCTCGAAGCACACGAAACTTTTTCCTTCCT
TCATTCACGCACACTACTCTCTAATGAGCAACGGTATACGGCCTTCCTTCCAGTTACTTGAATTTGAAAT
AAAAAAAAGTTTGCTGTCTTGCTATCAAGTATAAATAGACCTGCAATTATTAATCTTTTGTTTCCTCGTC
ATTGTTCTCGTTCCCTTTCTTCCTTGTTTCTTTTTCTGCACAATATTTCAAGCTATACCAAGCATACAAT
CAACT
